>Addgene plasmid #221070 | poly H35K SUMO1 | addgene full sequence | sequence record 459211 | Addgene NGS Result
AACGGCAAGCTGATTGCTTACCCGATCGCTGTTGAAGCGTTATCGCTGATTTATAACAAAGATCTGCTGC
CGAACCCGCCAAAAACCTGGGAAGAGATCCCGGCGCTGGATAAAGAACTGAAAGCGAAAGGTAAGAGCGC
GCTGATGTTCAACCTGCAAGAACCGTACTTCACCTGGCCGCTGATTGCTGCTGACGGGGGTTATGCGTTC
AAGTATGAAAACGGCAAGTACGACATTAAAGACGTGGGCGTGGATAACGCTGGCGCGAAAGCGGGTCTGA
CCTTCCTGGTTGACCTGATTAAAAACAAACACATGAATGCAGACACCGATTACTCCATCGCAGAAGCTGC
CTTTAATAAAGGCGAAACAGCGATGACCATCAACGGCCCGTGGGCATGGTCCAACATCGACACCAGCAAA
GTGAATTATGGTGTAACGGTACTGCCGACCTTCAAGGGTCAACCATCCAAACCGTTCGTTGGCGTGCTGA
GCGCAGGTATTAACGCCGCCAGTCCGAACAAAGAGCTGGCAAAAGAGTTCCTCGAAAACTATCTGCTGAC
TGATGAAGGTCTGGAAGCGGTTAATAAAGACAAACCGCTGGGTGCCGTAGCGCTGAAGTCTTACGAGGAA
GAGTTGGCGAAAGATCCACGTATTGCCGCCACCATGGAAAACGCCCAGAAAGGTGAAATCATGCCGAACA
TCCCGCAGATGTCCGCTTTCTGGTATGCCGTGCGTACTGCGGTGATCAACGCCGCCAGCGGTCGTCAGAC
TGTCGATGAAGCCCTGAAAGACGCGCAGACTAATTCGAGCTCGAACAACAACAACAATAACAATAACAAC
AACCTCGGGATCGAGGGAAGGATTTCAGAATTTGAAAACCTGTATTTTCAGGGCCATATGGGAGGCGGCT
CAGGTGGTTCTATGTCTGACCAAGAGGCCAAACCTTCGACGGAGGACCTTGGAGATAAAAAGGAGGGGGA
GTACATTAAATTAAAAGTTATCGGGCAAGACTCATCAGAAATTAAGTTCAAAGTGAAAATGACCACCCAC
CTTAAAAAATTAAAGGAAAGTTACTGCCAACGGCAAGGAGTCCCAATGAATTCCCTCCGCTTTCTTTTTG
AAGGCCAGCGGATTGCCGATAATCACACTCCTAAGGAACTCGGGATGGAGGAAGAGGATGTAATTGAAGT
CTACCAAGAACAAACGGTAGTCGGTGGGTCGGGAGGCAGTGGAGGGAGCGGGGGCAGCATGTCCGATCAA
GAGGCGAAGCCATCTACTGAGGACTTAGGAGACAAAAAGGAAGGCGAGTACATCAAACTCAAGGTCATTG
GCCAAGATTCGAGTGAGATCAAGTTTAAAGTAAAGATGACAACTCATTTGAAGAAACTTAAGGAGAGCTA
CTGTCAACGGCAGGGGGTACCGATGAACTCGTTGCGGTTCCTCTTTGAGGGTCAGCGTATCGCAGACAAT
CACACACCTAAGGAGCTCGGAATGGAAGAGGAGGACGTTATCGAAGTGTATCAAGAACAAACTGTCGTTG
GGGGTTCTGGAGGTTCCGGAGGGTCTGGAGGCAGCATGTCAGATCAGGAAGCGAAACCGTCGACAGAAGA
TCTGGGTGATAAGAAAGAGGGCGAGTACATCAAGTTGAAAGTAATTGGACAGGATTCCAGCGAAATCAAG
TTCAAGGTTAAAATGACTACACATCTGAAAAAACTGAAAGAGTCATACTGTCAGCGTCAGGGTGTGCCTA
TGAATTCTTTGCGCTTCCTTTTTGAGGGACAGCGCATTGCGGACAACCACACCCCAAAAGAGTTAGGTAT
GGAAGAAGAAGATGTGATCGAGGTCTACCAGGAACAGACAGTTGTTGGAGGCTCTGGCGGATCTGGTGGA
AGCGGGGGTTCCATGAGCGACCAGGAGGCAAAACCGAGTACCGAGGATTTGGGCGACAAGAAGGAAGGAG
AATATATTAAACTGAAGGTTATTGGACAAGACAGCTCTGAGATCAAATTTAAAGTCAAGATGACGACGCA
TCTTAAGAAGCTTAAAGAATCATATTGTCAACGCCAAGGGGTCCCGATGAACAGTCTCCGTTTTCTGTTT
GAAGGGCAACGCATTGCTGATAACCACACTCCAAAAGAATTGGGGATGGAAGAAGAAGATGTGATTGAAG
TATACCAAGAACAGACTGTAGTGGGGGGGTCGGGTGGGAGCGGAGGATCGGGGGGTAGTATGAGCGATCA
AGAGGCAAAACCAAGTACGGAAGACCTTGGCGATAAAAAAGAGGGAGAGTATATTAAGCTCAAAGTCATC
GGTCAGGACTCTAGTGAGATTAAATTCAAAGTTAAGATGACCACGCACCTCAAAAAGTTGAAGGAATCCT
ATTGCCAGCGCCAGGGAGTTCCAATGAACTCCTTACGGTTTCTTTTCGAGGGACAACGTATTGCAGATAA
TCATACACCGAAAGAGCTGGGAATGGAGGAGGAGGATGTCATCGAGGTTTATCAGGAGCAAACCGTAGTA
GGCGGCTCCTGTGGTGGATCCGAAAACCTGTATTTTCAGGGCCATCATCATCATCATCACTGAAAGCTTG
GCACTGGCCGTCGTTTTACAACGTCGTGACTGGGAAAACCCTGGCGTTACCCAACTTAATCGCCTTGCAG
CACATCCCCCTTTCGCCAGCTGGCGTAATAGCGAAGAGGCCCGCACCGATCGCCCTTCCCAACAGTTGCG
CAGCCTGAATGGCGAATGGCAGCTTGGCTGTTTTGGCGGATGAGATAAGATTTTCAGCCTGATACAGATT
AAATCAGAACGCAGAAGCGGTCTGATAAAACAGAATTTGCCTGGCGGCAGTAGCGCGGTGGTCCCACCTG
ACCCCATGCCGAACTCAGAAGTGAAACGCCGTAGCGCCGATGGTAGTGTGGGGTCTCCCCATGCGAGAGT
AGGGAACTGCCAGGCATCAAATAAAACGAAAGGCTCAGTCGAAAGACTGGGCCTTTCGTTTTATCTGTTG
TTTGTCGGTGAACGCTCTCCTGAGTAGGACAAATCCGCCGGGAGCGGATTTGAACGTTGCGAAGCAACGG
CCCGGAGGGTGGCGGGCAGGACGCCCGCCATAAACTGCCAGGCATCAAATTAAGCAGAAGGCCATCCTGA
CGGATGGCCTTTTTGCGTTTCTACAAACTCTTTTGTTTATTTTTCTAAATACATTCAAATATGTATCCGC
TCATGAGACAATAACCCTGATAAATGCTTCAATAATATTGAAAAAGGAAGAGTATGAGTATTCAACATTT
CCGTGTCGCCCTTATTCCCTTTTTTGCGGCATTTTGCCTTCCTGTTTTTGCTCACCCAGAAACGCTGGTG
AAAGTAAAAGATGCTGAAGATCAGTTGGGTGCACGAGTGGGTTACATCGAACTGGATCTCAACAGCGGTA
AGATCCTTGAGAGTTTTCGCCCCGAAGAACGTTTCCCAATGATGAGCACTTTTAAAGTTCTGCTATGTGG
CGCGGTATTATCCCGTGTTGACGCCGGGCAAGAGCAACTCGGTCGCCGCATACACTATTCTCAGAATGAC
TTGGTTGAGTACTCACCAGTCACAGAAAAGCATCTTACGGATGGCATGACAGTAAGAGAATTATGCAGTG
CTGCCATAACCATGAGTGATAACACTGCGGCCAACTTACTTCTGACAACGATCGGAGGACCGAAGGAGCT
AACCGCTTTTTTGCACAACATGGGGGATCATGTAACTCGCCTTGATCGTTGGGAACCGGAGCTGAATGAA
GCCATACCAAACGACGAGCGTGACACCACGATGCCTGTAGCAATGGCAACAACGTTGCGCAAACTATTAA
CTGGCGAACTACTTACTCTAGCTTCCCGGCAACAATTAATAGACTGGATGGAGGCGGATAAAGTTGCAGG
ACCACTTCTGCGCTCGGCCCTTCCGGCTGGCTGGTTTATTGCTGATAAATCTGGAGCCGGTGAGCGTGGG
TCTCGCGGTATCATTGCAGCACTGGGGCCAGATGGTAAGCCCTCCCGTATCGTAGTTATCTACACGACGG
GGAGTCAGGCAACTATGGATGAACGAAATAGACAGATCGCTGAGATAGGTGCCTCACTGATTAAGCATTG
GTAACTGTCAGACCAAGTTTACTCATATATACTTTAGATTGATT
[38 nt withheld, positions 4175-4212]
A
[37 nt withheld, positions 4214-4250]
ATTTTGTTAAAATTCGCGTTAAATTTTTGTTAAATCAGCTCATTTTTTAACCAATAGGCCGAAATCGGCA
AAATCCCTTATAAATCAAAAGAATAGCCCGAGATAGGGT
[37 nt withheld, positions 4360-4396]
AAAGAACGTGGACTCCAACGTCAAAGG
[141 nt withheld, positions 4424-4564]
G
[125 nt withheld, positions 4566-4690]
AAAGGATCTAGGTGAAGATCCTTTTTGATAATCTCATGACCAAAATCCCTTAACGTGAGTTTTCGTTCCA
CTGAGCGTCAGACCCCGTAGAAAAGATCAAAGGATCTTCTTGAGATCCTTTTTTTCTGCGCGTAATCTGC
TGCTTGCAAACAAAAAAACCACCGCTACCAGCGGTGGTTTGTTTGCCGGATCAAGAGCTACCAACTCTTT
TTCCGAAGGTAACTGGCTTCAGCAGAGCGCAGATACCAAATACTGTCCTTCTAGTGTAGCCGTAGTTAGG
CCACCACTTCAAGAACTCTGTAGCACCGCCTACATACCTCGCTCTGCTAATCCTGTTACCAGTGGCTGCT
GCCAGTGGCGATAAGTCGTGTCTTACCGGGTTGGACTCAAGACGATAGTTACCGGATAAGGCGCAGCGGT
CGGGCTGAACGGGGGGTTCGTGCACACAGCCCAGCTTGGAGCGAACGACCTACACCGAACTGAGATACCT
ACAGCGTGAGCTATGAGAAAGCGCCACGCTTCCCGAAGGGAGAAAGGCGGACAGGTATCCGGTAAGCGGC
AGGGTCGGAACAGGAGAGCGCACGAGGGAGCTTCCAGGGGGAAACGCCTGGTATCTTTATAGTCCTGTCG
GGTTTCGCCACCTCTGACTTGAGCGTCGATTTTTGTGATGCTCGTCAGGGGGGCGGAGCCTATGGAAAAA
CGCCAGCAACGCGGCCTTTTTACGGTTCCTGGCCTTTTGCTGGCCTTTTGCTCACATGTTCTTTCCTGCG
TTATCCCCTGATTCTGTGGATAACCGTATTACCGCCTTTGAGTGAGCTGATACCGCTCGCCGCAGCCGAA
CGACCGAGCGCAGCGAGTCAGTGAGCGAGGAAGCGGAAGAGCGCCTGATGCGGTATTTTCTCCTTACGCA
TCTGTGCGGTATTTCACACCGCATGTGGTGCACTCTCAGTACACCGCATGTGGTGCACTCTCAGTACAAT
CTGCTCTGATGCCGCATAGTTAAGCCAGTATACACTCCGCTATCGCTACGTGACTGGGTCATGGCTGCGC
CCCGACACCCGCCAACACCCGCTGACGCGCCCTGACGGGCTTGTCTGCTCCCGGCATCCGCTTACAGACA
AGCTGTGACCGTCTCCGGGAGCTGCATGTGTCAGAGGTTTTCACCGTCATCACCGAAACGCGCGAGGCAG
CTGCGGTAAAGCTCATCAGCGTGGTCGTGCAGCGATTCACAGATGTCTGCCTGTTCATCCGCGTCCAGCT
CGTTGAGTTTCTCCAGAAGCGTTAATGTCTGGCTTCTGATAAAGCGGGCCATGTTAAGGGCGGTTTTTTC
CTGTTTGGTCACTGATGCCTCCGTGTAAGGGGGATTTCTGTTCATGGGGGTAATGATACCGATGAAACGA
GAGAGGATGCTCACGATACGGGTTACTGATGATGAACATGCCCGGTTACTGGAACGTTGTGAGGGTAAAC
AACTGGCGGTATGGATGCGGCGGGACCAGAGAAAAATCACTCAGGGTCAATGCCAGCGCTTCGTTAATAC
AGATGTAGGTGTTCCACAGGGTAGCCAGCAGCATCCTGCGATGCAGATCCGGAACATAATGGTGCAGGGC
GCTGACTTCCGCGTTTCCAGACTTTACGAAACACGGAAACCGAAGACCATTCATGTTGTTGCTCAGGTCG
CAGACGTTTTGCAGCAGCAGTCGCTTCACGTTCGCTCGCGTATCGGTGATTCATTCTGCTAACCAGTAAG
GCAACCCCGCCAGCCTAGCCGGGTCCTCAACGACAGGAGCACGATCATGCGCACCCGTGGCCAGGACCCA
ACGCTGCCCGAAATTCCGACACCATCGAATGGTGCAAAACCTTTCGCGGTATGGCATGATAGCGCCCGGA
AGAGAGTCAATTCAGGGTGGTGAATGTGAAACCAGTAACGTTATACGATGTCGCAGAGTATGCCGGTGTC
TCTTATCAGACCGTTTCCCGCGTGGTGAACCAGGCCAGCCACGTTTCTGCGAAAACGCGGGAAAAAGTGG
AAGCGGCGATGGCGGAGCTGAATTACATTCCCAACCGCGTGGCACAACAACTGGCGGGCAAACAGTCGTT
GCTGATTGGCGTTGCCACCTCCAGTCTGGCCCTGCACGCGCCGTCGCAAATTGTCGCGGCGATTAAATCT
CGCGCCGATCAACTGGGTGCCAGCGTGGTGGTGTCGATGGTAGAACGAAGCGGCGTCGAAGCCTGTAAAG
CGGCGGTGCACAATCTTCTCGCGCAACGCGTCAGTGGGCTGATCATTAACTATCCGCTGGATGACCAGGA
TGCCATTGCTGTGGAAGCTGCCTGCACTAATGTTCCGGCGTTATTTCTTGATGTCTCTGACCAGACACCC
ATCAACAGTATTATTTTCTCCCATGAAGACGGTACGCGACTGGGCGTGGAGCATCTGGTCGCATTGGGTC
ACCAGCAAATCGCGCTGTTAGCGGGCCCATTAAGTTCTGTCTCGGCGCGTCTGCGTCTGGCTGGCTGGCA
TAAATATCTCACTCGCAATCAAATTCAGCCGATAGCGGAACGGGAAGGCGACTGGAGTGCCATGTCCGGT
TTTCAACAAACCATGCAAATGCTGAATGAGGGCATCGTTCCCACTGCGATGCTGGTTGCCAACGATCAGA
TGGCGCTGGGCGCAATGCGCGCCATTACCGAGTCCGGGCTGCGCGTTGGTGCGGATATCTCGGTAGTGGG
ATACGACGATACCGAAGACAGCTCATGTTATATCCCGCCGTTAACCACCATCAAACAGGATTTTCGCCTG
CTGGGGCAAACCAGCGTGGACCGCTTGCTGCAACTCTCTCAGGGCCAGGCGGTGAAGGGCAATCAGCTGT
TGCCCGTCTCACTGGTGAAAAGAAAAACCACCCTGGCGCCCAATACGCAAACCGCCTCTCCCCGCGCGTT
GGCCGATTCATTAATGCAGCTGGCACGACAGGTTTCCCGACTGGAAAGCGGGCAGTGAGCGCAACGCAAT
TAATGTAAGTTAGCTCACTCATTAGGCACAATTCTCATGTTTGACAGCTTATCATCGACTGCACGGTGCA
CCAATGCTTCTGGCGTCAGGCAGCCATCGGAAGCTGTGGTATGGCTGTGCAGGTCGTAAATCACTGCATA
ATTCGTGTCGCTCAAGGCGCACTCCCGTTCTGGATAATGTTTTTTGCGCCGACATCATAACGGTTCTGGC
AAATATTCTGAAATGAGCTGTTGACAATTAATCATCGGCTCGTATAATGTGTGGAATTGTGAGCGGATAA
CAATTTCACACAGGAAACAGCCAGTCCGTTTAGGTGTTTTCACGAGCACTTCACCAACAAGGACCATAGA
TTATGAAAACTGAAGAAGGTAAACTGGTAATCTGGATTAACGGCGATAAAGGCTATAACGGTCTCGCTGA
AGTCGGTAAGAAATTCGAGAAAGATACCGGAATTAAAGTCACCGTTGAGCATCCGGATAAACTGGAAGAG
AAATTCCCACAGGTTGCGGCAACTGGCGATGGCCCTGACATTATCTTCTGGGCACACGACCGCTTTGGTG
GCTACGCTCAATCTGGCCTGTTGGCTGAAATCACCCCGGACAAAGCGTTCCAGGACAAGCTGTATCCGTT
TACCTGGGATGCCGTACGTTAC
Features (pLannotate 1.2.2; 25 found; start..end, strand, type, name):
    874..894     +  CDS            TEV site: tobacco etch virus (TEV) protease recognition and cleavage site
    916..1203    +  CDS            pmt3 (fragment): PMT3_SCHPO - Also known as smt3, ubl2. Experimental evidence at protein level: Swiss-Prot protein existence level 1. Required for chromosome segregation where it may be involved in microtubule assembly. Loss of smt3 leads to an increase in telomere length. From Schizosaccharomyces pombe (strain 972 / ATCC 24843) (Fission yeast).
   1903..2187    +  CDS            SUMO1 (fragment): SUMO1_HUMAN - Also known as SMT3C, SMT3H3, UBL1. Experimental evidence at protein level: Swiss-Prot protein existence level 1. Ubiquitin-like protein that can be covalently attached to proteins as a monomer or a lysine-linked polymer. Covalent attachment via an isopeptide bond to its substrates requires prior activation by the E1 complex SAE1-SAE2 and linkage to the E2 enzyme UBE2I, and can be promoted by E3 ligases such as PIAS1-4, RANBP2 or CBX4. This post- translational modification on lysine residues of proteins plays a crucial role in a number of cellular processes such as nuclear transpo
   2230..2514    +  CDS            SUMO1 (fragment): SUMO1_HUMAN - Also known as SMT3C, SMT3H3, UBL1. Experimental evidence at protein level: Swiss-Prot protein existence level 1. Ubiquitin-like protein that can be covalently attached to proteins as a monomer or a lysine-linked polymer. Covalent attachment via an isopeptide bond to its substrates requires prior activation by the E1 complex SAE1-SAE2 and linkage to the E2 enzyme UBE2I, and can be promoted by E3 ligases such as PIAS1-4, RANBP2 or CBX4. This post- translational modification on lysine residues of proteins plays a crucial role in a number of cellular processes such as nuclear transpo
   2542..2562    +  CDS            TEV site: tobacco etch virus (TEV) protease recognition and cleavage site
   2563..2579    +  CDS            capTEV™ (fragment): composite tag for in vivo biotinylation, TEV protease cleavage, and 6xHis tagging
   2592..2746    +  CDS            lacZα (fragment): LacZα fragment of β-galactosidase; lacZ fragment
   2839..2954    +  ncRNA          5S rRNA: Accession: RF00001 - 5S ribosomal RNA
   2958..3044    +  terminator     rrnB T1 terminator: Escherichia coli rrnB; transcription terminator T1 from the E. coli rrnB gene
   3136..3163    +  terminator     rrnB T2 terminator: transcription terminator T2 from the E. coli rrnB gene
   3182..3273    +  promoter       AmpR promoter: bla
   3274..4134    +  CDS            AmpR: β-lactamase; bla; confers resistance to ampicillin, carbenicillin, and related antibiotics
   4176..4689    -  rep_origin     M13 ori (sequence partly withheld): M13 bacteriophage origin of replication; arrow indicates direction of (+) strand synthesis
   4800..5388    +  rep_origin     ori: high-copy-number ColE1/pMB1/pBR322/pUC origin of replication
   5574..5643    -  misc_feature   bom (fragment): basis of mobility region from pBR322
   5641..5739    -  misc_feature   bom (fragment): basis of mobility region from pBR322
   5841..6032    -  CDS            rop: Rop protein, which maintains plasmids at low copy number; rop
   6049..6429    +  CDS            YPB1_ECOLX: Protein predicted: Swiss-Prot protein existence level 4. From Escherichia coli.
   6528..6605    +  promoter       lacIq promoter: lacI (mutant); In the lacIq allele, a single base change in the promoter boosts expression of the lacI gene about 10-fold.
   6606..7688    +  CDS            lacI: lac repressor; lacI; The lac repressor binds to the lac operator to inhibit transcription in E. coli. This inhibition can be relieved by adding lactose or isopropyl-β-D-thiogalactopyranoside (IPTG).
   7701..7722    +  protein_bind   CAP binding site: CAP binding activates transcription in the presence of cAMP. E. coli catabolite activator protein
   7741..7758    +  promoter       tet promoter (fragment): E. coli promoter for tetracycline efflux protein gene
   7931..7959    +  promoter       tac promoter: strong E. coli promoter; hybrid between the trp and lac UV5 promoters
   7967..7983    +  protein_bind   lac operator: The lac repressor binds to the lac operator to inhibit transcription in E. coli. This inhibition can be relieved by adding lactose or isopropyl-β-D-thiogalactopyranoside (IPTG). lac repressor encoded by lacI
   8053..801     +  CDS            MBP (across the origin): maltose binding protein from E. coli; malE (mutated); This version of the gene does not encode a signal sequence, so MBP will remain in the cytosol.
