[The description below was written by a language model from this plasmid's Addgene catalogue record and pLannotate feature annotations shown in this document.]
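Description:
poly H35K SUMO1 is a bacterial expression plasmid built on a pMAL backbone for producing an engineered multivalent human SUMO1 protein in E. coli. The insert encodes five tandem copies of SUMO1, each carrying the H35K substitution and separated by (GGS)4 flexible linkers, cloned between NdeI and BamHI sites. The open reading frame begins with a cytosolic maltose-binding protein (lacking a signal sequence) at the N terminus and ends with a His tag. TEV protease recognition sites are annotated on both sides of the SUMO array, which would allow both affinity tags to be cleaved off after purification. The automated annotation labels only three of the repeats, one of them as the fission yeast SUMO homologue; this most likely reflects limits of similarity-based annotation on a repetitive insert rather than a real difference from the catalogue description.

The stated purpose mentions a T7 promoter, but the promoter field and the feature table both indicate a tac promoter with a lac operator, and no T7 promoter is annotated. Expression is therefore controlled by the plasmid-borne lacI gene under the lacIq promoter and is inducible with IPTG. Transcription ends at the rrnB T1 and T2 terminators, downstream of a residual lacZα fragment. The plasmid replicates from a pBR322-type ColE1 origin with rop and bom, consistent with its low-copy listing. It also carries an M13 origin and is selected with ampicillin through β-lactamase. The associated publication concerns how surface charge modulates phase separation of multidomain proteins, which suggests the charge-altering H35K polySUMO serves as a purified multivalent scaffold for in vitro phase-separation studies.
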