Addgene plasmid #221070: poly H35K SUMO1
Purpose: Expression of poly H35K SUMO1 protein under T7 promoter
Depositing lab: Michael Rosen. Depositing organization: University of Texas Southwestern Medical Center. Publication: Surface Charge Can Modulate Phase Separation of Multidomain Proteins. Kim J, Qin S, Zhou HX, Rosen MK. J Am Chem Soc. 2024 Feb 7;146(5):3383-3395. doi: 10.1021/jacs.3c12789. Epub 2024 Jan 23. PubMed 38262618.
Backbone
  Vector backbone: pMAL
  Backbone size w/o insert (bp): 6600
  Vector type: Bacterial Expression
Growth in bacteria
  Bacterial resistance: Ampicillin, 100 μg/mL
  Growth temperature: 37°C
  Growth strain: DH5alpha
  Copy number: Low Copy
Gene/Insert
  Gene/Insert name: Five repeats of H35K SUMO1 each separated by (GGS)4
  Species: H. sapiens (human)
  Mutation: H35K
  Entrez Gene: SUMO1 (a.k.a. DAP1, GMP1, OFC10, PIC1, SENP2, SMT3, SMT3C, SMT3H3, UBL1)
  Promoter: tac
  Tag / fusion protein: MBP (N terminal on insert); His (C terminal on insert)
  Cloning method: Restriction Enzyme; 5′ cloning site NdeI (unknown if destroyed); 3′ cloning site BamHI (unknown if destroyed)
  Sequencing primers: 5′ GGTCGTCAGACTGTCGATGAAGCC; 3′ TGTCCTACTCAGGAGAGCGTTCAC
Resource information
  A portion of this plasmid was derived from a plasmid made by: Jonggul
Terms and licenses: Academic/Nonprofit Terms; Industry Terms: Not Available to Industry
How to cite: poly H35K SUMO1 was a gift from Michael Rosen (Addgene plasmid # 221070 ; http://n2t.net/addgene:221070 ; RRID:Addgene_221070)
