>Addgene plasmid #221070 | poly H35K SUMO1 | depositor partial sequence | sequence record 433090 | Insert
CATATGGGAGGCGGCTCAGGTGGTTCTATGTCTGACCAAGAGGCCAAACCTTCGACGGAGGACCTTGGAG
ATAAAAAGGAGGGGGAGTACATTAAATTAAAAGTTATCGGGCAAGACTCATCAGAAATTAAGTTCAAAGT
GAAAATGACCACCCACCTTAAAAAATTAAAGGAAAGTTACTGCCAACGGCAAGGAGTCCCAATGAATTCC
CTCCGCTTTCTTTTTGAAGGCCAGCGGATTGCCGATAATCACACTCCTAAGGAACTCGGGATGGAGGAAG
AGGATGTAATTGAAGTCTACCAAGAACAAACGGTAGTCGGTGGGTCGGGAGGCAGTGGAGGGAGCGGGGG
CAGCATGTCCGATCAAGAGGCGAAGCCATCTACTGAGGACTTAGGAGACAAAAAGGAAGGCGAGTACATC
AAACTCAAGGTCATTGGCCAAGATTCGAGTGAGATCAAGTTTAAAGTAAAGATGACAACTCATTTGAAGA
AACTTAAGGAGAGCTACTGTCAACGGCAGGGGGTACCGATGAACTCGTTGCGGTTCCTCTTTGAGGGTCA
GCGTATCGCAGACAATCACACACCTAAGGAGCTCGGAATGGAAGAGGAGGACGTTATCGAAGTGTATCAA
GAACAAACTGTCGTTGGGGGTTCTGGAGGTTCCGGAGGGTCTGGAGGCAGCATGTCAGATCAGGAAGCGA
AACCGTCGACAGAAGATCTGGGTGATAAGAAAGAGGGCGAGTACATCAAGTTGAAAGTAATTGGACAGGA
TTCCAGCGAAATCAAGTTCAAGGTTAAAATGACTACACATCTGAAAAAACTGAAAGAGTCATACTGTCAG
CGTCAGGGTGTGCCTATGAATTCTTTGCGCTTCCTTTTTGAGGGACAGCGCATTGCGGACAACCACACCC
CAAAAGAGTTAGGTATGGAAGAAGAAGATGTGATCGAGGTCTACCAGGAACAGACAGTTGTTGGAGGCTC
TGGCGGATCTGGTGGAAGCGGGGGTTCCATGAGCGACCAGGAGGCAAAACCGAGTACCGAGGATTTGGGC
GACAAGAAGGAAGGAGAATATATTAAACTGAAGGTTATTGGACAAGACAGCTCTGAGATCAAATTTAAAG
TCAAGATGACGACGCATCTTAAGAAGCTTAAAGAATCATATTGTCAACGCCAAGGGGTCCCGATGAACAG
TCTCCGTTTTCTGTTTGAAGGGCAACGCATTGCTGATAACCACACTCCAAAAGAATTGGGGATGGAAGAA
GAAGATGTGATTGAAGTATACCAAGAACAGACTGTAGTGGGGGGGTCGGGTGGGAGCGGAGGATCGGGGG
GTAGTATGAGCGATCAAGAGGCAAAACCAAGTACGGAAGACCTTGGCGATAAAAAAGAGGGAGAGTATAT
TAAGCTCAAAGTCATCGGTCAGGACTCTAGTGAGATTAAATTCAAAGTTAAGATGACCACGCACCTCAAA
AAGTTGAAGGAATCCTATTGCCAGCGCCAGGGAGTTCCAATGAACTCCTTACGGTTTCTTTTCGAGGGAC
AACGTATTGCAGATAATCATACACCGAAAGAGCTGGGAATGGAGGAGGAGGATGTCATCGAGGTTTATCA
GGAGCAAACCGTAGTAGGCGGCTCCTGTGGTGGATCC
